>Addgene plasmid | pCAG-loxPSTOPloxP-ZsGreen Sequencing Result | analyzer sequence | sequence record 495391
TTTACACTTTATGCTTCCGGCTCGTATGTTGTGTGGAATTGTGAGCGGATAACAATTTCACACAGGAAAC
AGCTATGACCATGAGGCGCGCCGGATTCGACATTGATTATTGACTAGTTATTAATAGTAATCAATTACGG
GGTCATTAGTTCATAGCCCATATATGGAGTTCCGCGTTACATAACTTACGGTAAATGGCCCGCCTGGCTG
ACCGCCCAACGACCCCCGCCCATTGACGTCAATAATGACGTATGTTCCCATAGTAACGCCAATAGGGACT
TTCCATTGACGTCAATGGGTGGAGTATTTACGGTAAACTGCCCACTTGGCAGTACATCAAGTGTATCATA
TGCCAAGTACGCCCCCTATTGACGTCAATGACGGTAAATGGCCCGCCTGGCATTATGCCCAGTACATGAC
CTTATGGGACTTTCCTACTTGGCAGTACATCTACGTATTAGTCATCGCTATTACCATGGTCGAGGTGAGC
CCCACGTTCTGCTTCACTCTCCCCATCTCCCCCCCCTCCCCACCCCCAATTTTGTATTTATTTATTTTTT
AATTATTTTGTGCAGCGATGGGGGCGGGGGGGGGGGGGGGCGCGCGCCRGGGGGGGGGGGGGGGGGSGGG
GGGGGGGGSGGGGSGRGGCGGAGAGGTGCGGCGGCAGCCAATCAGAGCGGCGCGCTCCGAAAGTTTCCTT
TTATGGCGAGGCGGCGGCGGCGGCGGCCCTATAAAAAGCGAAGCGCGCGGCGGGCGGGAGTCGCTGCGCG
CTGCCTTCGCCCCGTGCCCCGCTCCGCCGCCGCCTCGCGCCGCCCGCCCCGGCTCTGACTGACCGCGTTA
CTCCCACAGGTGAGCGGGCGGGACGGCCCTTCTCCTCCGGGCTGTAATTAGCGCTTGGTTTAATGACGGC
TTGTTTCTTTTCTGTGGCTGCGTGAAAGCCTTGAGGGGCTCCGGGAGGGCCCTTTGTGCGGGGGGAGCGG
CTCGGGGGGTGCGTGCGTGTGTGTGTGCGTGGGGAGCGCCGCGTGCGGCTCCGCGCTGCCCGGCGGCTGT
GAGCGCTGCGGGCGCGGCGCGGGGCTTTGTGCGCTCCGCAGTGTGCGCGAGGGGAGCGCGGCCGGGGGCG
GTGCCCCGCGGTGCGGGGGGGGCTGCGAGGGGAACAAAGGCTGCGTGCGGGGTGTGTGCGTGGGGGGGTG
AGCAGGGGGTGTGGGCGCGTCGGTCGGGCTGCAACCCCCCCTGCACCCCCCTCCCCGAGTTGCTGAGCAC
GGCCCGGCTTCGGGTGCGGGGCTCCGTACGGGGCGTGGCGCGGGGCTCGCCGTGCCGGGCGGGGGGTGGC
GGCAGGTGGGGGTGCCGGGCGGGGCGGGGCCGCCTCGGGCCGGGGAGGGCTCGGGGGAGGGGCGCGGCGG
CCCCCGGAGCGCCGGCGGCTGTCGAGGCGCGGCGAGCCGCAGCCATTGCCTTTTATGGTAATCGTGCGAG
AGGGCGCAGGGACTTCCTTTGTCCCAAATCTGTGCGGAGCCGAAATCTGGGAGGCGCCGCCGCACCCCCT
CTAGCGGGCGCGGGGCGAAGCGGTGCGGCGCCGGCAGGAAGGAAATGGGCGGGGAGGGCCTTCGTGCGTC
GCCGCGCCGCCGTCCCCTTCTCCCTCTCCAGCCTCGGGGCTGTCCGCGGGGGGACGGCTGCCTTCGGGGG
GGACGGGGCAGGGCGGGGTTCGGCTTCTGGCGTGTGACCGGCGGCTCTAGAGCCTCTGCTAACCATGTTC
ATGCCTTCTTCTTTTTCCTACAGATCCTTAATTAATAATACGACTCACTATAGGGGGTCGACCCGCCACC
AATCATTTAAATATAACTTCGTATAATGTATGCTATACGAAGTTATTCGCGATGAATAAATGAAAGCTTG
CAGATCTGCGACTCTAGAGGATCTGCGACTCTAGAGGATCATAATCAGCCATACCACATTTGTAGAGGTT
TTACTTGCTTTAAAAAACCTCCCACACCTCCCCCTGAACCTGAAACATAAAATGAATGCAATTGTTGTTG
TTAACTTGTTTATTGCAGCTTATAATGGTTACAAATAAAGCAATAGCATCACAAATTTCACAAATAAAGC
ATTTTTTTCACTGCATTCTAGTTGTGGTTTGTCCAAACTCATCAATGTATCTTATCATGTCTGGATCTGC
GACTCTAGAGGATCATAATCAGCCATACCACATTTGTAGAGGTTTTACTTGCTTTAAAAAACCTCCCACA
CCTCCCCCTGAACCTGAAACATAAAATGAATGCAATTGTTGTTGTTAACTTGTTTATTGCAGCTTATAAT
GGTTACAAATAAAGCAATAGCATCACAAATTTCACAAATAAAGCATTTTTTTCACTGCATTCTAGTTGTG
GTTTGTCCAAACTCATCAATGTATCTTATCATGTCTGGATCTGCGACTCTAGAGGATCATAATCAGCCAT
ACCACATTTGTAGAGGTTTTACTTGCTTTAAAAAACCTCCCACACCTCCCCCTGAACCTGAAACATAAAA
TGAATGCAATTGTTGTTGTTAACTTGTTTATTGCAGCTTATAATGGTTACAAATAAAGCAATAGCATCAC
AAATTTCACAAATAAAGCATTTTTTTCACTGCATTCTAGTTGTGGTTTGTCCAAACTCATCAATGTATCT
TATCATGTCTGGATCCCCATCAAGCTGATCCGGAACCCTTAATATAACTTCGTATAATGTATGCTATACG
AAGTTATTAGGTCCCTCGACCTGCAGCCCAAGCTAGATCGAATTCGGCCGGCCGATATCGGCGCGCCGCC
ACCATGGCCCAGTCCAAGCACGGCCTGACCAAGGAGATGACCATGAAGTACCGCATGGAGGGCTGCGTGG
ACGGCCACAAGTTCGTGATCACCGGCGAGGGCATCGGCTACCCCTTCAAGGGCAAGCAGGCCATCAACCT
GTGCGTGGTGGAGGGCGGCCCCTTGCCCTTCGCCGAGGACATCTTGTCCGCCGCCTTCATGTACGGCAAC
CGCGTGTTCACCGAGTACCCCCAGGACATCGTCGACTACTTCAAGAACTCCTGCCCCGCCGGCTACACCT
GGGACCGCTCCTTCCTGTTCGAGGACGGCGCCGTGTGCATCTGCAACGCCGACATCACCGTGAGCGTGGA
GGAGAACTGCATGTACCACGAGTCCAAGTTCTACGGCGTGAACTTCCCCGCCGACGGCCCCGTGATGAAG
AAGATGACCGACAACTGGGAGCCCTCCTGCGAGAAGATCATCCCCGTGCCCAAGCAGGGCATCTTGAAGG
GCGACGTGAGCATGTACCTGCTGCTGAAGGACGGTGGCCGCTTGCGCTGCCAGTTCGACACCGTGTACAA
GGCCAAGTCCGTGCCCCGCAAGATGCCCGACTGGCACTTCATCCAGCACAAGCTGACCCGCGAGGACCGC
AGCGACGCCAAGAACCAGAAGTGGCACCTGACCGAGCACGCCATCGCCTCCGGCTCCGCCTTGCCCTGAG
TCAGAGCTCGCTGATCAGCCTCGACTGTGCCTTCTAGTTGCCAGCCATCTGTTGTTTGCCCCTCCCCCGT
GCCTTCCTTGACCCTGGAAGGTGCCACTCCCACTGTCCTTTCCTAATAAAATGAGGAAATTGCATCGCAT
TGTCTGAGTAGGTGTCATTCTATTCTGGGGGGTGGGGTGGGGCAGGACAGCAAGGGGGAGGATTGGGAAG
ACAATAGCAGGCATGCTGGGGATGCGGTGGGCTCTATGGCTTCTGAGGCGGAAAGAACCAGCTGGGGCTC
GAGATCCACTAGTTCTAGCCTCGAGGCTAGAGCGGCCGCCACTGGCCGTCGTTTTACAACGTCGTGACTG
GGAAAACCCTGGCGTTACCCAACTTAATCGCCTTGCAGCACATCCCCCTTTCGCCAGCTGGCGTAATAGC
GAAGAGGCCCGCACCGATCGCCCTTCCCAACAGTTGCGCAGCCTGAATGGCGAATGGAAATTGTAAGCGT
TAATATTTTGTTAAAATTCGCGTTAAATTTTTGTTAAATCAGCTCATTTTTTAACCAATAGGCCGAAATC
GGCAAAATCCCTTATAAATCAAAAGAATAGACCGAGATAGGGT
[37 nt withheld, positions 4104-4140]
AAAGAACGTGGACTCCAACGTCAAAGG
[49 nt withheld, positions 4168-4216]
T
[91 nt withheld, positions 4218-4308]
G
[124 nt withheld, positions 4310-4433]
CAGGTGGCACTTTTCGGGGAAATGTGCGCGGAACCCCTATTTGTTTATTTTTCTAAATACATTCAAATAT
GTATCCGCTCATGAGACAATAACCCTGATAAATGCTTCAATAATATTGAAAAAGGAAGAGTATGAGTATT
CAACATTTCCGTGTCGCCCTTATTCCCTTTTTTGCGGCATTTTGCCTTCCTGTTTTTGCTCACCCAGAAA
CGCTGGTGAAAGTAAAAGATGCTGAAGATCAGTTGGGTGCACGAGTGGGTTACATCGAACTGGATCTCAA
CAGCGGTAAGATCCTTGAGAGTTTTCGCCCCGAAGAACGTTTTCCAATGATGAGCACTTTTAAAGTTCTG
CTATGTGGCGCGGTATTATCCCGTATTGACGCCGGGCAAGAGCAACTCGGTCGCCGCATACACTATTCTC
AGAATGACTTGGTTGAGTACTCACCAGTCACAGAAAAGCATCTTACGGATGGCATGACAGTAAGAGAATT
ATGCAGTGCTGCCATAACCATGAGTGATAACACTGCGGCCAACTTACTTCTGACAACGATCGGAGGACCG
AAGGAGCTAACCGCTTTTTTGCACAACATGGGGGATCATGTAACTCGCCTTGATCGTTGGGAACCGGAGC
TGAATGAAGCCATACCAAACGACGAGCGTGACACCACGATGCCTGTAGCAATGGCAACAACGTTGCGCAA
ACTATTAACTGGCGAACTACTTACTCTAGCTTCCCGGCAACAATTAATAGACTGGATGGAGGCGGATAAA
GTTGCAGGACCACTTCTGCGCTCGGCCCTTCCGGCTGGCTGGTTTATTGCTGATAAATCTGGAGCCGGTG
AGCGTGGGTCTCGCGGTATCATTGCAGCACTGGGGCCAGATGGTAAGCCCTCCCGTATCGTAGTTATCTA
CACGACGGGGAGTCAGGCAACTATGGATGAACGAAATAGACAGATCGCTGAGATAGGTGCCTCACTGATT
AAGCATTGGTAACTGTCAGACCAAGTTTACTCATATATACTTTAGATTGATTTAAAACTTCATTTTTAAT
TTAAAAGGATCTAGGTGAAGATCCTTTTTGATAATCTCATGACCAAAATCCCTTAACGTGAGTTTTCGTT
CCACTGAGCGTCAGACCCCGTAGAAAAGATCAAAGGATCTTCTTGAGATCCTTTTTTTCTGCGCGTAATC
TGCTGCTTGCAAACAAAAAAACCACCGCTACCAGCGGTGGTTTGTTTGCCGGATCAAGAGCTACCAACTC
TTTTTCCGAAGGTAACTGGCTTCAGCAGAGCGCAGATACCAAATACTGTTCTTCTAGTGTAGCCGTAGTT
AGGCCACCACTTCAAGAACTCTGTAGCACCGCCTACATACCTCGCTCTGCTAATCCTGTTACCAGTGGCT
GCTGCCAGTGGCGATAAGTCGTGTCTTACCGGGTTGGACTCAAGACGATAGTTACCGGATAAGGCGCAGC
GGTCGGGCTGAACGGGGGGTTCGTGCACACAGCCCAGCTTGGAGCGAACGACCTACACCGAACTGAGATA
CCTACAGCGTGAGCTATGAGAAAGCGCCACGCTTCCCGAAGGGAGAAAGGCGGACAGGTATCCGGTAAGC
GGCAGGGTCGGAACAGGAGAGCGCACGAGGGAGCTTCCAGGGGGAAACGCCTGGTATCTTTATAGTCCTG
TCGGGTTTCGCCACCTCTGACTTGAGCGTCGATTTTTGTGATGCTCGTCAGGGGGGCGGAGCCTATGGAA
AAACGCCAGCAACGCGGCCTTTTTACGGTTCCTGGCCTTTTGCTGGCCTTTTGCTCACATGTTCTTTCCT
GCGTTATCCCCTGATTCTGTGGATAACCGTATTACCGCCTTTGAGTGAGCTGATACCGCTCGCCGCAGCC
GAACGACCGAGCGCAGCGAGTCAGTGAGCGAGGAAGCGGAAGAGCGCCCAATACGCAAACCGCCTCTCCC
CGCGCGTTGGCCGATTCATTAATGCAGCTGGCACGACAGGTTTCCCGACTGGAAAGCGGGCAGTGAGCGC
AACGCAATTAATGTGAGTTAGCTCACTCATTAGGCACCCCAGGC
Features (pLannotate 1.2.2; 24 found; start..end, strand, type, name):
      1..31      +  promoter       lac promoter: promoter for the E. coli lac operon
     39..55      +  protein_bind   lac operator: The lac repressor binds to the lac operator to inhibit transcription in E. coli. This inhibition can be relieved by adding lactose or isopropyl-β-D-thiogalactopyranoside (IPTG). lac repressor encoded by lacI
     99..478     +  enhancer       CMV enhancer: human cytomegalovirus immediate early enhancer
    480..756     +  promoter       chicken β-actin promoter: No description available
    757..1773    +  intron         chimeric intron: chimera between introns from chicken β-actin and rabbit β-globin
   1786..1804    +  promoter       T7 promoter: promoter for bacteriophage T7 RNA polymerase
   1833..1866    -  protein_bind   loxP: Cre-mediated recombination occurs in the 8-bp core sequence (GCATACAT). Cre recombinase
   1927..2010    +  CDS            large T antigen (fragment): large T antigen from SV40 (simian virus 40)
   2033..2167    +  polyA_signal   SV40 poly(A) signal: SV40 polyadenylation signal
   2181..2264    +  CDS            large T antigen (fragment): large T antigen from SV40 (simian virus 40)
   2287..2421    +  polyA_signal   SV40 poly(A) signal: SV40 polyadenylation signal
   2435..2518    +  CDS            large T antigen (fragment): large T antigen from SV40 (simian virus 40)
   2541..2675    +  polyA_signal   SV40 poly(A) signal: SV40 polyadenylation signal
   2704..2737    -  protein_bind   loxP: Cre-mediated recombination occurs in the 8-bp core sequence (GCATACAT). Cre recombinase
   2804..3499    +  CDS            ZsGreen1: Zoanthus green fluorescent protein mammalian codon-optimized
   3525..3749    +  polyA_signal   bGH poly(A) signal: bovine growth hormone polyadenylation signal
   3753..3774    +  promoter       SV40 promoter (fragment): SV40 enhancer and early promoter
   3820..3974    +  CDS            lacZα (fragment): LacZα fragment of β-galactosidase; lacZ fragment
   4005..4433    -  rep_origin     f1 ori (sequence partly withheld): f1 bacteriophage origin of replication; arrow indicates direction of (+) strand synthesis
   4460..4564    +  promoter       AmpR promoter: bla
   4565..5425    +  CDS            AmpR: β-lactamase; bla; confers resistance to ampicillin, carbenicillin, and related antibiotics
   5596..6184    +  rep_origin     ori: high-copy-number ColE1/pMB1/pBR322/pUC origin of replication
   6367..6459    +  CDS            lacI (fragment): lac repressor; lacI; The lac repressor binds to the lac operator to inhibit transcription in E. coli. This inhibition can be relieved by adding lactose or isopropyl-β-D-thiogalactopyranoside (IPTG).
   6472..6493    +  protein_bind   CAP binding site: CAP binding activates transcription in the presence of cAMP. E. coli catabolite activator protein
